Addgene plasmid #130696: pLVH-EF1A-BRD3R
Purpose: Lentiviral plasmids encoding human BRD3R
Depositing lab: Kejin Hu. Depositing organization: University of Alabama at Birmingham. Publication: The acetyllysine reader BRD3R promotes human nuclear reprogramming and regulates mitosis. Shao Z, Zhang R, Khodadadi-Jamayran A, Chen B, Crowley MR, Festok MA, Crossman DK, Townes TM, Hu K. Nat Commun. 2016 Mar 7;7:10869. doi: 10.1038/ncomms10869. PubMed 26947130.
Backbone
  Vector backbone: pLVH-EF1a-DEST
  Modifications to backbone: We remove GFP from pLVH-EF1a and add Gateway cloning site immediately after EF1a promoter.
  Vector type: Lentiviral
Growth in bacteria
  Bacterial resistance: Ampicillin, 100 μg/mL
  Growth temperature: 37°C
  Growth strain: NEB Stable
  Copy number: Unknown
Gene/Insert
  Gene/Insert name: Human BRD3R
  Species: H. sapiens (human)
  Insert size (bp): 1668
  GenBank ID: KR633047.1
  Entrez Gene: BRD3 (a.k.a. FSHRG2, ORFX, RING3L)
Terms and licenses: Academic/Nonprofit Terms; Industry Terms: Not Available to Industry
How to cite: pLVH-EF1A-BRD3R was a gift from Kejin Hu (Addgene plasmid # 130696 ; http://n2t.net/addgene:130696 ; RRID:Addgene_130696)
