[The description below was written by a language model from this plasmid's Addgene catalogue record and pLannotate feature annotations shown in this document.]
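Description:
pLVH-EF1A-BRD3R is an HIV-1-based lentiviral expression plasmid of about 9.2 kb that delivers human BRD3R, an isoform encoded by the BRD3 gene, a bromodomain chromatin reader that binds acetylated lysines. It was built on pLVH-EF1a-DEST, a derivative of pLVH-EF1a in which GFP was removed and a Gateway cloning site was placed immediately after the EF1a promoter. In bacteria it is maintained through a high-copy ColE1/pUC-type origin and selected with ampicillin via the β-lactamase gene. Remnants of a lac promoter/operator region and an SV40 polyadenylation signal sit in the plasmid backbone outside the viral genome.

The transfer cassette is bounded by two annotated HIV-1 LTR elements, each preceded by nef-derived sequence, and contains the Ψ packaging signal with an adjoining gag fragment, the Rev response element for Rev-dependent nuclear export of the genomic RNA, and the cPPT/CTS, which aids nuclear import of the reverse-transcribed genome. Expression is driven by the human EF-1α core promoter together with its intron A, a combination that gives strong constitutive transcription in many mammalian cell types. The BRD3R open reading frame (recorded insert size 1,668 bp, of which the annotation matches roughly 1.6 kb to BRD3) lies between attB1 and attB2 fragments left by Gateway recombination, and is followed by a WPRE that enhances transcript stability and expression. No epitope tag, fluorescent reporter or mammalian selection marker is annotated. The associated publication concerns the role of BRD3R in promoting human nuclear reprogramming and regulating mitosis, so the plasmid serves to produce lentivirus for stable BRD3R overexpression in such studies.
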