Features (pLannotate 1.2.2; 23 found; start..end, strand, type, name):
    377..634     +  LTR            5' LTR (truncated): truncated 5' long terminal repeat (LTR) from HIV-1
    681..806     +  misc_feature   HIV-1 Ψ: packaging signal of human immunodeficiency virus type 1
    790..1128    +  CDS            HIV-1 gag (fragment): gag protein from human immunodeficiency virus 1; gag
   1303..1536    +  misc_feature   RRE: The Rev response element (RRE) of HIV-1 allows for Rev-dependent mRNA export from the nucleus to the cytoplasm.
   1913..2013    +  CDS            Rev (fragment): human immunodeficiency virus 1 (HIV-1) Rev protein; rev; enhances nuclear export of unspliced and incompletely spliced viral mRNAs
   2028..2143    +  misc_feature   cPPT/CTS: central polypurine tract and central termination sequence of HIV-1 (lacking the first T)
   2197..2408    +  promoter       EF-1α core promoter: core promoter for human elongation factor EF-1α
   2409..3347    +  intron         EF-1α intron A: intron upstream of the start codon of human EF-1α
   3372..3389    +  protein_bind   attB1 (fragment): mutant version of attB; core recombination site for the Gateway® BP reaction BP Clonase™
   3398..4987    +  CDS            BRD3 (fragment) (sequence partly withheld): BRD3_HUMAN - Also known as KIAA0043, RING3L. Experimental evidence at protein level: Swiss-Prot protein existence level 1. Chromatin reader that recognizes and binds hyperacetylated chromatin and plays a role in the regulation of transcription, probably by chromatin remodeling and interaction with transcription factors (PubMed:18406326, PubMed:27105114). Regulates transcription by promoting the binding of the transcription factor GATA1 to its targets (By similarity). From Homo sapiens (Human).
   5073..5090    -  protein_bind   attB2 (fragment): mutant version of attB; core recombination site for the Gateway® BP reaction BP Clonase™
   5134..5722    +  misc_feature   WPRE: woodchuck hepatitis virus posttranscriptional regulatory element
   5739..6257    +  CDS            nef (fragment): NEF_HV1BR - Experimental evidence at protein level: Swiss-Prot protein existence level 1. Extracellular Nef protein targets CD4(+) T-lymphocytes for apoptosis by interacting with CXCR4 surface receptors (PubMed:14990729). From Human immunodeficiency virus type 1 group M subtype B (isolate BRU/LAI) (HIV-1).
   6305..6562    +  LTR            5' LTR (truncated): truncated 5' long terminal repeat (LTR) from HIV-1
   6715..6731    -  protein_bind   lac operator: The lac repressor binds to the lac operator to inhibit transcription in E. coli. This inhibition can be relieved by adding lactose or isopropyl-β-D-thiogalactopyranoside (IPTG). lac repressor encoded by lacI
   6739..6769    -  promoter       lac promoter: promoter for the E. coli lac operon
   6784..6805    -  protein_bind   CAP binding site: CAP binding activates transcription in the presence of cAMP. E. coli catabolite activator protein
   6818..6910    -  CDS            lacI (fragment): lac repressor; lacI; The lac repressor binds to the lac operator to inhibit transcription in E. coli. This inhibition can be relieved by adding lactose or isopropyl-β-D-thiogalactopyranoside (IPTG).
   7093..7681    -  rep_origin     ori: high-copy-number ColE1/pMB1/pBR322/pUC origin of replication
   7852..8712    -  CDS            AmpR: β-lactamase; bla; confers resistance to ampicillin, carbenicillin, and related antibiotics
   8713..8817    -  promoter       AmpR promoter: bla
   8865..8999    +  polyA_signal   SV40 poly(A) signal: SV40 polyadenylation signal
   9166..329     +  CDS            nef (fragment) (across the origin): NEF_HV1BR - Experimental evidence at protein level: Swiss-Prot protein existence level 1. Extracellular Nef protein targets CD4(+) T-lymphocytes for apoptosis by interacting with CXCR4 surface receptors (PubMed:14990729). From Human immunodeficiency virus type 1 group M subtype B (isolate BRU/LAI) (HIV-1).
>Addgene plasmid #130696 | pLVH-EF1A-BRD3R | addgene full sequence | sequence record 254824 | Addgene NGS Result
TGGAAGGGCTAATTCACTCCCAAAGAAGACAAGATATCCTTGATCTGTGGATCTACCACACACAAGGCTA
CTTCCCTGATTAGCAGAACTACACACCAGGGCCAGGGGTCAGATATCCACTGACCTTTGGATGGTGCTAC
AAGCTAGTACCAGTTGAGCCAGATAAGGTAGAAGAGGCCAATAAAGGAGAGAACACCAGCTTGTTACACC
CTGTGAGCCTGCATGGGATGGATGACCCGGAGAGAGAAGTGTTAGAGTGGAGGTTTGACAGCCGCCTAGC
ATTTCATCACGTGGCCCGAGAGCTGCATCCGGAGTACTTCAAGAACTGCTGATATCGAGCTTGCTACAAG
GGACTTTCCGCTGGGGACTTTCCAGGGAGGCGTGGCCTGGGCGGGACTGGGGAGTGGCGAGCCCTCAGAT
CCTGCATATAAGCAGCTGCTTTTTGCCTGTACTGGGTCTCTCTGGTTAGACCAGATCTGAGCCTGGGAGC
TCTCTGGCTAACTAGGGAACCCACTGCTTAAGCCTCAATAAAGCTTGCCTTGAGTGCTTCAAGTAGTGTG
TGCCCGTCTGTTGTGTGACTCTGGTAACTAGAGATCCCTCAGACCCTTTTAGTCAGTGTGGAAAATCTCT
AGCAGTGGCGCCCGAACAGGGACTTGAAAGCGAAAGGGAAACCAGAGGAGCTCTCTCGACGCAGGACTCG
GCTTGCTGAAGCGCGCACGGCAAGAGGCGAGGGGCGGCGACTGGTGAGTACGCCAAAAATTTTGACTAGC
GGAGGCTAGAAGGAGAGAGATGGGTGCGAGAGCGTCAGTATTAAGCGGGGGAGAATTAGATCGCGATGGG
AAAAAATTCGGTTAAGGCCAGGGGGAAAGAAAAAATATAAATTAAAACATATAGTATGGGCAAGCAGGGA
GCTAGAACGATTCGCAGTTAATCCTGGCCTGTTAGAAACATCAGAAGGCTGTAGACAAATACTGGGACAG
CTACAACCATCCCTTCAGACAGGATCAGAAGAACTTAGATCATTATATAATACAGTAGCAACCCTCTATT
GTGTGCATCAAAGGATAGAGATAAAAGACACCAAGGAAGCTTTAGACAAGATAGAGGAAGAGCAAAACAA
AAGTAAGACCACCGCACAGCAAGCGGCCGGCCGCTGATCTTCAGACCTGGAGGAGGAGATATGAGGGACA
ATTGGAGAAGTGAATTATATAAATATAAAGTAGTAAAAATTGAACCATTAGGAGTAGCACCCACCAAGGC
AAAGAGAAGAGTGGTGCAGAGAGAAAAAAGAGCAGTGGGAATAGGAGCTTTGTTCCTTGGGTTCTTGGGA
GCAGCAGGAAGCACTATGGGCGCAGCGTCAATGACGCTGACGGTACAGGCCAGACAATTATTGTCTGGTA
TAGTGCAGCAGCAGAACAATTTGCTGAGGGCTATTGAGGCGCAACAGCATCTGTTGCAACTCACAGTCTG
GGGCATCAAGCAGCTCCAGGCAAGAATCCTGGCTGTGGAAAGATACCTAAAGGATCAACAGCTCCTGGGG
ATTTGGGGTTGCTCTGGAAAACTCATTTGCACCACTGCTGTGCCTTGGAATGCTAGTTGGAGTAATAAAT
CTCTGGAACAGATTTGGAATCACACGACCTGGATGGAGTGGGACAGAGAAATTAACAATTACACAAGCTT
AATACACTCCTTAATTGAAGAATCGCAAAACCAGCAAGAAAAGAATGAACAAGAATTATTGGAATTAGAT
AAATGGGCAAGTTTGTGGAATTGGTTTAACATAACAAATTGGCTGTGGTATATAAAATTATTCATAATGA
TAGTAGGAGGCTTGGTAGGTTTAAGAATAGTTTTTGCTGTACTTTCTATAGTGAATAGAGTTAGGCAGGG
ATATTCACCATTATCGTTTCAGACCCACCTCCCAACCCCGAGGGGACCCGACAGGCCCGAAGGAATAGAA
GAAGAAGGTGGAGAGAGAGACAGAGACAGATCCATTCGATTAGTGAACGGATCTCGACGGTATCGCCTTT
AAAAGAAAAGGGGGGATTGGGGGGTACAGTGCAGGGGAAAGAATAGTAGACATAATAGCAACAGACATAC
AAACTAAAGAATTACAAAAACAAATTACAAAAATTCAAAATTTTCGGGTTTATTACAGGGACAGCAGAGA
TCCAGTTTATCGATGTGCCCGTCAGTGGGCAGAGCGCACATCGCCCACAGTCCCCGAGAAGTTGGGGGGA
GGGGTCGGCAATTGAACCGGTGCCTAGAGAAGGTGGCGCGGGGTAAACTGGGAAAGTGATGTCGTGTACT
GGCTCCGCCTTTTTCCCGAGGGTGGGGGAGAACCGTATATAAGTGCAGTAGTCGCCGTGAACGTTCTTTT
TCGCAACGGGTTTGCCGCCAGAACACAGGTAAGTGCCGTGTGTGGTTCCCGCGGGCCTGGCCTCTTTACG
GGTTATGGCCCTTGCGTGCCTTGAATTACTTCCACCTGGCTGCAGTACGTGATTCTTGATCCCGAGCTTC
GGGTTGGAAGTGGGTGGGAGAGTTCGAGGCCTTGCGCTTAAGGAGCCCCTTCGCCTCGTGCTTGAGTTGA
GGCCTGGCCTGGGCGCTGGGGCCGCCGCGTGCGAATCTGGTGGCACCTTCGCGCCTGTCTCGCTGCTTTC
GATAAGTCTCTAGCCATTTAAAATTTTTGATGACCTGCTGCGACGCTTTTTTTCTGGCAAGATAGTCTTG
TAAATGCGGGCCAAGATCTGCACACTGGTATTTCGGTTTTTGGGGCCGCGGGCGGCGACGGGGCCCGTGC
GTCCCAGCGCACATGTTCGGCGAGGCGGGGCCTGCGAGCGCGGCCACCGAGAATCGGACGGGGGTAGTCT
CAAGCTGGCCGGCCTGCTCTGGTGCCTGGCCTCGCGCCGCCGTGTATCGCCCCGCCCTGGGCGGCAAGGC
TGGCCCGGTCGGCACCAGTTGCGTGAGCGGAAAGATGGCCGCTTCCCGGCCCTGCTGCAGGGAGCTCAAA
ATGGAGGACGCGGCGCTCGGGAGAGCGGGCGGGTGAGTCACCCACACAAAGGAAAAGGGCCTTTCCGTCC
TCAGCCGTCGCTTCATGTGACTCCACGGAGTACCGGGCGCCGTCCAGGCACCTCGATTAGTTCTCGAGCT
TTTGGAGTACGTCGTCTTTAGGTTGGGGGGAGGGGTTTTATGCGATGGAGTTTCCCCACACTGAGTGGGT
GGAGACTGAAGTTAGGCCAGCTTGGCACTTGATGTAATTCTCCTTGGAATTTGCCCTTTTTGAGTTTGGA
TCTTGGTTCATTCTCAAGCCTCAGACAGTGGTTCAAAGTTTTTTTCTTCCATTTCAGGTGTCGTGACCCG
GTCGAATTCAACAAGTTTGTACAAAAAAGTTGGCACCATGTCCACCGCCACGACAGTCGCCCCCGCGGGG
ATCCCGGCGACCCCGGGCCCTGTGAACCCACCCCCCCCGGAGGTCTCC
[360 nt withheld, positions 3479-3838]
TTACCCCCTGCTCCAAAGGGCAAAGGTCGGAAGCCGGCTGCGGGAGCCCAGAGCGCAGGTACACAGCAAG
TGGCGGCCGTGTCCTCTGTCTCCCCAGCGACCCCCTTTCAGAGCGTGCCCCCCACCGTCTCCCAGACGCC
CGTCATCGCTGCCACCCCTGTACCAACCATCACTGCAAACGTCACGTCGGTCCCAGTCCCCCCAGCTGCC
GCCCCACCTCCTCCTGCCACACCCATCGTCCCCGTGGTCCCTCCTACGCCGCCTGTCGTCAAGAAAAAGG
GCGTGAAGCGGAAAGCAGACACAACCACTCCCACGACGTCGGCCATCACTGCCAGCCGGAGTGAGTCGCC
CCCGCCGTTGTCAGACCCCAAGCAGGCCAAAGTGGTGGCCCGGCGGGAGAGTGGTGGCCGCCCCATCAAG
CCTCCCAAGAAGGACCTGGAGGACGGCGAGGTGCCCCAGCACGCAGGCAAGAAGGGCAAGCTGTCGGAGC
ACCTGCGCTACTGCGACAGCATCCTCAGGGAGATGCTATCCAAGAAGCACGCGGCCTACGCCTGGCCCTT
CTACAAGCCAGTGGATGCCGAGGCCCTGGAGCTGCACGACTACCACGACATCATCAAGCACCCGATGGAC
CTCAGCACCGTGAAAAGGAAGATGGATGGCCGAGAGTACCCAGACGCACAGGGCTTTGCTGCTGATGTCC
GGCTGATGTTCTCGAATTGCTACAAATACAATCCCCCAGACCACGAGGTTGTGGCCATGGCCCGGAAGCT
CCAGGACGTGTTTGAGATGAGGTTTGCCAAGATGCCAGATGAGCCCGTGGAGGCACCGGCGCTGCCTGCC
CCTGCGGCCCCCATGGTGAGCAAGGGCGCTGAGAGCAGCCGTAGCAGTGAGGAGAGCTCTTCGGACTCAG
GCAGCTCGGACTCGGAGGAGGAGCGGGCCACCAGGCTGGCGGAGCTGCAGGAGCAGCTGAAGGCCGTGCA
CGAGCAGCTGGCCGCCCTGTCTCAGGCCCCAGTAAACAAACCAAAGAAGAAGAAGGAGAAGAAGGAGAAG
GAGAAGAAGAAGAAGGACAAGGAGAAGGAGAAGGAGAAGCACAAAGTGAAGGCCGAGGAAGAGAAGAAGG
CCAAGGTGGCTCCGCCTGCCAAGCAGGCTCAGCAGAAGAAGGCTCCTGCCAAGAAGGCCAACAGCACGAC
CACGGCCGGCAGAGATCATTTCTTGACCTGTGGAGTTTTGCCAACTTTCTTGTACAAAGTGGTTTAGTAA
CTAGTTGAGATCCACCGGATCTAGGCGTCTGGAACAATCAACCTCTGGATTACAAAATTTGTGAAAGATT
GACTGGTATTCTTAACTATGTTGCTCCTTTTACGCTATGTGGATACGCTGCTTTAATGCCTTTGTATCAT
GCTATTGCTTCCCGTATGGCTTTCATTTTCTCCTCCTTGTATAAATCCTGGTTGCTGTCTCTTTATGAGG
AGTTGTGGCCCGTTGTCAGGCAACGTGGCGTGGTGTGCACTGTGTTTGCTGACGCAACCCCCACTGGTTG
GGGCATTGCCACCACCTGTCAGCTCCTTTCCGGGACTTTCGCTTTCCCCCTCCCTATTGCCACGGCGGAA
CTCATCGCCGCCTGCCTTGCCCGCTGCTGGACAGGGGCTCGGCTGTTGGGCACTGACAATTCCGTGGTGT
TGTCGGGGAAGCTGACGTCCTTTCCATGGCTGCTCGCCTGTGTTGCCACCTGGATTCTGCGCGGGACGTC
CTTCTGCTACGTCCCTTCGGCCCTCAATCCAGCGGACCTTCCTTCCCGCGGCCTGCTGCCGGCTCTGCGG
CCTCTTCCGCGTCTTCGCCTTCGCCCTCAGACGAGTCGGATCTCCCTTTGGGCCGCCTCCCCGCCTGGAA
TTAATTCTGCAGTCGAGACCTAGAAAAACATGGAGCAATCACAAGTAGCAATACAGCAGCTACCAATGCT
GATTGTGCCTGGCTAGAAGCACAAGAGGAGGAGGAGGTGGGTTTTCCAGTCACACCTCAGGTACCTTTAA
GACCAATGACTTACAAGGCAGCTGTAGATCTTAGCCACTTTTTAAAAGAAAAGAGGGGACTGGAAGGGCT
AATTCACTCCCAACGAAGACAAGATATCCTTGATCTGTGGATCTACCACACACAAGGCTACTTCCCTGAT
TAGCAGAACTACACACCAGGGCCAGGGGTCAGATATCCACTGACCTTTGGATGGTGCTACAAGCTAGTAC
CAGTTGAGCCAGATAAGGTAGAAGAGGCCAATAAAGGAGAGAACACCAGCTTGTTACACCCTGTGAGCCT
GCATGGGATGGATGACCCGGAGAGAGAAGTGTTAGAGTGGAGGTTTGACAGCCGCCTAGCATTTCATCAC
GTGGCCCGAGAGCTGCATCCGGAGTACTTCAAGAACTGCTGATATCGAGCTTGCTACAAGGGACTTTCCG
CTGGGGACTTTCCAGGGAGGCGTGGCCTGGGCGGGACTGGGGAGTGGCGAGCCCTCAGATCCTGCATATA
AGCAGCTGCTTTTTGCCTGTACTGGGTCTCTCTGGTTAGACCAGATCTGAGCCTGGGAGCTCTCTGGCTA
ACTAGGGAACCCACTGCTTAAGCCTCAATAAAGCTTGCCTTGAGTGCTTCAAGTAGTGTGTGCCCGTCTG
TTGTGTGACTCTGGTAACTAGAGATCCCTCAGACCCTTTTAGTCAGTGTGGAAAATCTCTAGCAGTAGTA
GTTCATGTCATCTTATTATTCAGTATTTATAACTTGCAAAGAAATGAATATCAGAGAGTGAGAGGCCTTG
ACATTGCTAGCGTTTTACCGTCGACCTCTAGCTAGAGCTTGGCGTAATCATGGTCATAGCTGTTTCCTGT
GTGAAATTGTTATCCGCTCACAATTCCACACAACATACGAGCCGGAAGCATAAAGTGTAAAGCCTGGGGT
GCCTAATGAGTGAGCTAACTCACATTAATTGCGTTGCGCTCACTGCCCGCTTTCCAGTCGGGAAACCTGT
CGTGCCAGCTGCATTAATGAATCGGCCAACGCGCGGGGAGAGGCGGTTTGCGTATTGGGCGCTCTTCCGC
TTCCTCGCTCACTGACTCGCTGCGCTCGGTCGTTCGGCTGCGGCGAGCGGTATCAGCTCACTCAAAGGCG
GTAATACGGTTATCCACAGAATCAGGGGATAACGCAGGAAAGAACATGTGAGCAAAAGGCCAGCAAAAGG
CCAGGAACCGTAAAAAGGCCGCGTTGCTGGCGTTTTTCCATAGGCTCCGCCCCCCTGACGAGCATCACAA
AAATCGACGCTCAAGTCAGAGGTGGCGAAACCCGACAGGACTATAAAGATACCAGGCGTTTCCCCCTGGA
AGCTCCCTCGTGCGCTCTCCTGTTCCGACCCTGCCGCTTACCGGATACCTGTCCGCCTTTCTCCCTTCGG
GAAGCGTGGCGCTTTCTCATAGCTCACGCTGTAGGTATCTCAGTTCGGTGTAGGTCGTTCGCTCCAAGCT
GGGCTGTGTGCACGAACCCCCCGTTCAGCCCGACCGCTGCGCCTTATCCGGTAACTATCGTCTTGAGTCC
AACCCGGTAAGACACGACTTATCGCCACTGGCAGCAGCCACTGGTAACAGGATTAGCAGAGCGAGGTATG
TAGGCGGTGCTACAGAGTTCTTGAAGTGGTGGCCTAACTACGGCTACACTAGAAGAACAGTATTTGGTAT
CTGCGCTCTGCTGAAGCCAGTTACCTTCGGAAAAAGAGTTGGTAGCTCTTGATCCGGCAAACAAACCACC
GCTGGTAGCGGTGGTTTTTTTGTTTGCAAGCAGCAGATTACGCGCAGAAAAAAAGGATCTCAAGAAGATC
CTTTGATCTTTTCTACGGGGTCTGACGCTCAGTGGAACGAAAACTCACGTTAAGGGATTTTGGTCATGAG
ATTATCAAAAAGGATCTTCACCTAGATCCTTTTAAATTAAAAATGAAGTTTTAAATCAATCTAAAGTATA
TATGAGTAAACTTGGTCTGACAGTTACCAATGCTTAATCAGTGAGGCACCTATCTCAGCGATCTGTCTAT
TTCGTTCATCCATAGTTGCCTGACTCCCCGTCGTGTAGATAACTACGATACGGGAGGGCTTACCATCTGG
CCCCAGTGCTGCAATGATACCGCGAGACCCACGCTCACCGGCTCCAGATTTATCAGCAATAAACCAGCCA
GCCGGAAGGGCCGAGCGCAGAAGTGGTCCTGCAACTTTATCCGCCTCCATCCAGTCTATTAATTGTTGCC
GGGAAGCTAGAGTAAGTAGTTCGCCAGTTAATAGTTTGCGCAACGTTGTTGCCATTGCTACAGGCATCGT
GGTGTCACGCTCGTCGTTTGGTATGGCTTCATTCAGCTCCGGTTCCCAACGATCAAGGCGAGTTACATGA
TCCCCCATGTTGTGCAAAAAAGCGGTTAGCTCCTTCGGTCCTCCGATCGTTGTCAGAAGTAAGTTGGCCG
CAGTGTTATCACTCATGGTTATGGCAGCACTGCATAATTCTCTTACTGTCATGCCATCCGTAAGATGCTT
TTCTGTGACTGGTGAGTACTCAACCAAGTCATTCTGAGAATAGTGTATGCGGCGACCGAGTTGCTCTTGC
CCGGCGTCAATACGGGATAATACCGCGCCACATAGCAGAACTTTAAAAGTGCTCATCATTGGAAAACGTT
CTTCGGGGCGAAAACTCTCAAGGATCTTACCGCTGTTGAGATCCAGTTCGATGTAACCCACTCGTGCACC
CAACTGATCTTCAGCATCTTTTACTTTCACCAGCGTTTCTGGGTGAGCAAAAACAGGAAGGCAAAATGCC
GCAAAAAAGGGAATAAGGGCGACACGGAAATGTTGAATACTCATACTCTTCCTTTTTCAATATTATTGAA
GCATTTATCAGGGTTATTGTCTCATGAGCGGATACATATTTGAATGTATTTAGAAAAATAAACAAATAGG
GGTTCCGCGCACATTTCCCCGAAAAGTGCCACCTGACGTCGACGGATCGGGAGATCAACTTGTTTATTGC
AGCTTATAATGGTTACAAATAAAGCAATAGCATCACAAATTTCACAAATAAAGCATTTTTTTCACTGCAT
TCTAGTTGTGGTTTGTCCAAACTCATCAATGTATCTTATCATGTCTGGATCAACTGGATAACTCAAGCTA
ACCAAAATCATCCCAAACTTCCCACCCCATACCCTATTACCACTGCCAATTACCTGTGGTTTCATTTACT
CTAAACCTGTGATTCCTCTGAATTATTTTCATTTTAAAGAAATTGTATTTGTTAAATATGTACTACAAAC
TTAGTAGT
